>Addgene plasmid #86945 | Stx3 triple mutant (F31A D33A E34A) | addgene full sequence | sequence record 173842 | Addgene NGS Result
ATGAAGGACCGTCTGGAGCAGCTGAAGGCCAAGCAGCTGACACAGGATGATGATACTGATGCGGTTGAGA
TTGCTATCGACAACACGGCTGCTATGGCCGCGTTCTTTTCTGAGATTGAGGAAACTCGGCTTAACATTGA
CAAGATCTCAGAACATGTAGAGGAGGCTAAGAAACTCTACAGTATCATTCTCTCTGCACCGATTCCAGAG
CCAAAAACCAAGGATGACCTAGAGCAGCTCACGACTGAGATTAAGAAAAGGGCCAACAACGTCCGGAACA
AACTGAAGAGCATGGAGAAGCATATTGAAGAAGATGAGGTCAGGTCATCGGCAGACCTTCGGATTCGGAA
ATCCCAGCACTCTGTCCTTTCTCGGAAGTTTGTGGAGGTGATGACCAAATACAATGAAGCTCAAGTGGAC
TTCCGAGAACGCAGCAAAGGGCGAATCCAGCGGCAGCTCGAAATTACTGGCAAAAAGACAACCGATGAGG
AGCTGGAGGAGATGTTGGAGAGTGGCAACCCGGCCATCTTCACTTCTGGGATCATTGACTCACAGATTTC
CAAGCAAGCCCTCAGTGAGATTGAGGGACGACACAAGGACATTGTGAGGCTGGAGAGCAGCATCAAGGAG
CTTCACGACATGTTTATGGACATCGCCATGCTGGTGGAGAATCAGGGTGAGATGTTAGATAACATAGAGT
TGAATGTCATGCACACAGTGGACCACGTGGAGAAGGCACGAGATGAAACGAAAAAAGCTGTGAAATACCA
GAGTCAGGCCCGGAAGAAATTGATAATTATCATTGTGCTAGTAGTTGTGTTGCTGGGCATTTTAGCATTG
ATTATTGGACTTTCCGTTGGGCTGAATGCGGCCGCTCGAGGTCACCCATTCGAACAAAAACTCATCTCAG
AAGAGGATCTGAATATGCATACCGGTCATCATCACCATCACCATTGAGTTTAAACCCGCTGATCAGCCTC
GACTGTGCCTTCTAGTTGCCAGCCATCTGTTGTTTGCCCCTCCCCCGTGCCTTCCTTGACCCTGGAAGGT
GCCACTCCCACTGTCCTTTCCTAATAAAATGAGGAAATTGCATCGCATTGTCTGAGTAGGTGTCATTCTA
TTCTGGGGGGTGGGGTGGGGCAGGACAGCAAGGGGGAGGATTGGGAAGACAATAGCAGGCATGCTGGGGA
TGCGGTGGGCTCTATGGCTTCTGAGGCGGAAAGAACCAGCTGGGGCTCTAGGGGGTATCCCC
[124 nt withheld, positions 1253-1376]
C
[91 nt withheld, positions 1378-1468]
A
[49 nt withheld, positions 1470-1518]
CCTTTGACGTTGGAGTCCACGTTCTTT
[37 nt withheld, positions 1546-1582]
ACCCTATCTCGGTCTATTCTTTTGATTTATAAGGGATTTTGCCGATTTCGGCCTATTGGTTAAAAAATGA
GCTGATTTAACAAAAATTTAACGCGAATTAATTCTGTGGAATGTGTGTCAGTTAGGGTGTGGAAAGTCCC
CAGGCTCCCCAGCAGGCAGAAGTATGCAAAGCATGCATCTCAATTAGTCAGCAACCAGGTGTGGAAAGTC
CCCAGGCTCCCCAGCAGGCAGAAGTATGCAAAGCATGCATCTCAATTAGTCAGCAACCATAGTCCCGCCC
CTAACTCCGCCCATCCCGCCCCTAACTCCGCCCAGTTCCGCCCATTCTCCGCCCCATGGCTGACTAATTT
TTTTTATTTATGCAGAGGCCGAGGCCGCCTCTGCCTCTGAGCTATTCCAGAAGTAGTGAGGAGGCTTTTT
TGGAGGCCTAGGCTTTTGCAAAAAGCTCCCGGGAGCTTGTATATCCATTTTCGGATCTGATCAGCACGTG
TTGACAATTAATCATCGGCATAGTATATCGGCATAGTATAATACGACAAGGTGAGGAACTAAACCATGGC
CAAGTTGACCAGTGCCGTTCCGGTGCTCACCGCGCGCGACGTCGCCGGAGCGGTCGAGTTCTGGACCGAC
CGGCTCGGGTTCTCCCGGGACTTCGTGGAGGACGACTTCGCCGGTGTGGTCCGGGACGACGTGACCCTGT
TCATCAGCGCGGTCCAGGACCAGGTGGTGCCGGACAACACCCTGGCCTGGGTGTGGGTGCGCGGCCTGGA
CGAGCTGTACGCCGAGTGGTCGGAGGTCGTGTCCACGAACTTCCGGGACGCCTCCGGGCCGGCCATGACC
GAGATCGGCGAGCAGCCGTGGGGGCGGGAGTTCGCCCTGCGCGACCCGGCCGGCAACTGCGTGCACTTCG
TGGCCGAGGAGCAGGACTGACACGTGCTACGAGATTTCGATTCCACCGCCGCCTTCTATGAAAGGTTGGG
CTTCGGAATCGTTTTCCGGGACGCCGGCTGGATGATCCTCCAGCGCGGGGATCTCATGCTGGAGTTCTTC
GCCCACCCCAACTTGTTTATTGCAGCTTATAATGGTTACAAATAAAGCAATAGCATCACAAATTTCACAA
ATAAAGCATTTTTTTCACTGCATTCTAGTTGTGGTTTGTCCAAACTCATCAATGTATCTTATCATGTCTG
TATACCGTCGACCTCTAGCTAGAGCTTGGCGTAATCATGGTCATAGCTGTTTCCTGTGTGAAATTGTTAT
CCGCTCACAATTCCACACAACATACGAGCCGGAAGCATAAAGTGTAAAGCCTGGGGTGCCTAATGAGTGA
GCTAACTCACATTAATTGCGTTGCGCTCACTGCCCGCTTTCCAGTCGGGAAACCTGTCGTGCCAGCTGCA
TTAATGAATCGGCCAACGCGCGGGGAGAGGCGGTTTGCGTATTGGGCGCTCTTCCGCTTCCTCGCTCACT
GACTCGCTGCGCTCGGTCGTTCGGCTGCGGCGAGCGGTATCAGCTCACTCAAAGGCGGTAATACGGTTAT
CCACAGAATCAGGGGATAACGCAGGAAAGAACATGTGAGCAAAAGGCCAGCAAAAGGCCAGGAACCGTAA
AAAGGCCGCGTTGCTGGCGTTTTTCCATAGGCTCCGCCCCCCTGACGAGCATCACAAAAATCGACGCTCA
AGTCAGAGGTGGCGAAACCCGACAGGACTATAAAGATACCAGGCGTTTCCCCCTGGAAGCTCCCTCGTGC
GCTCTCCTGTTCCGACCCTGCCGCTTACCGGATACCTGTCCGCCTTTCTCCCTTCGGGAAGCGTGGCGCT
TTCTCATAGCTCACGCTGTAGGTATCTCAGTTCGGTGTAGGTCGTTCGCTCCAAGCTGGGCTGTGTGCAC
GAACCCCCCGTTCAGCCCGACCGCTGCGCCTTATCCGGTAACTATCGTCTTGAGTCCAACCCGGTAAGAC
ACGACTTATCGCCACTGGCAGCAGCCACTGGTAACAGGATTAGCAGAGCGAGGTATGTAGGCGGTGCTAC
AGAGTTCTTGAAGTGGTGGCCTAACTACGGCTACACTAGAAGAACAGTATTTGGTATCTGCGCTCTGCTG
AAGCCAGTTACCTTCGGAAAAAGAGTTGGTAGCTCTTGATCCGGCAAACAAACCACCGCTGGTAGCGGTG
GTTTTTTTGTTTGCAAGCAGCAGATTACGCGCAGAAAAAAAGGATCTCAAGAAGATCCTTTGATCTTTTC
TACGGGGTCTGACGCTCAGTGGAACGAAAACTCACGTTAAGGGATTTTGGTCATGAGATTATCAAAAAGG
ATCTTCACCTAGATCCTTTTAAATTAAAAATGAAGTTTTAAATCAATCTAAAGTATATATGAGTAAACTT
GGTCTGACAGTTACCAATGCTTAATCAGTGAGGCACCTATCTCAGCGATCTGTCTATTTCGTTCATCCAT
AGTTGCCTGACTCCCCGTCGTGTAGATAACTACGATACGGGAGGGCTTACCATCTGGCCCCAGTGCTGCA
ATGATACCGCGAGACCCACGCTCACCGGCTCCAGATTTATCAGCAATAAACCAGCCAGCCGGAAGGGCCG
AGCGCAGAAGTGGTCCTGCAACTTTATCCGCCTCCATCCAGTCTATTAATTGTTGCCGGGAAGCTAGAGT
AAGTAGTTCGCCAGTTAATAGTTTGCGCAACGTTGTTGCCATTGCTACAGGCATCGTGGTGTCACGCTCG
TCGTTTGGTATGGCTTCATTCAGCTCCGGTTCCCAACGATCAAGGCGAGTTACATGATCCCCCATGTTGT
GCAAAAAAGCGGTTAGCTCCTTCGGTCCTCCGATCGTTGTCAGAAGTAAGTTGGCCGCAGTGTTATCACT
CATGGTTATGGCAGCACTGCATAATTCTCTTACTGTCATGCCATCCGTAAGATGCTTTTCTGTGACTGGT
GAGTACTCAACCAAGTCATTCTGAGAATAGTGTATGCGGCGACCGAGTTGCTCTTGCCCGGCGTCAATAC
GGGATAATACCGCGCCACATAGCAGAACTTTAAAAGTGCTCATCATTGGAAAACGTTCTTCGGGGCGAAA
ACTCTCAAGGATCTTACCGCTGTTGAGATCCAGTTCGATGTAACCCACTCGTGCACCCAACTGATCTTCA
GCATCTTTTACTTTCACCAGCGTTTCTGGGTGAGCAAAAACAGGAAGGCAAAATGCCGCAAAAAAGGGAA
TAAGGGCGACACGGAAATGTTGAATACTCATACTCTTCCTTTTTCAATATTATTGAAGCATTTATCAGGG
TTATTGTCTCATGAGCGGATACATATTTGAATGTATTTAGAAAAATAAACAAATAGGGGTTCCGCGCACA
TTTCCCCGAAAAGTGCCACCTGACGTCGACGGATCGGGAGATCTCCCGATCCCCTATGGTGCACTCTCAG
TACAATCTGCTCTGATGCCGCATAGTTAAGCCAGTATCTGCTCCCTGCTTGTGTGTTGGAGGTCGCTGAG
TAGTGCGCGAGCAAAATTTAAGCTACAACAAGGCAAGGCTTGACCGACAATTGCATGAAGAATCTGCTTA
GGGTTAGGCGTTTTGCGCTGCTTCGCGATGTACGGGCCAGATATACGCGTTGACATTGATTATTGACTAG
TTATTAATAGTAATCAATTACGGGGTCATTAGTTCATAGCCCATATATGGAGTTCCGCGTTACATAACTT
ACGGTAAATGGCCCGCCTGGCTGACCGCCCAACGACCCCCGCCCATTGACGTCAATAATGACGTATGTTC
CCATAGTAACGCCAATAGGGACTTTCCATTGACGTCAATGGGTGGAGTATTTACGGTAAACTGCCCACTT
GGCAGTACATCAAGTGTATCATATGCCAAGTACGCCCCCTATTGACGTCAATGACGGTAAATGGCCCGCC
TGGCATTATGCCCAGTACATGACCTTATGGGACTTTCCTACTTGGCAGTACATCTACGTATTAGTCATCG
CTATTACCATGGTGATGCGGTTTTGGCAGTACATCAATGGGCGTGGATAGCGGTTTGACTCACGGGGATT
TCCAAGTCTCCACCCCATTGACGTCAATGGGAGTTTGTTTTGGCACCAAAATCAACGGGACTTTCCAAAA
TGTCGTAACAACTCCGCCCCATTGACGCAAATGGGCGGTAGGCGTGTACGGTGGGAGGTCTATATAAGCA
GAGCTCTCCCTATCAGTGATAGAGATCTCCCTATCAGTGATAGAGATCGTCGACGAGCTCGTTTAGTGAA
CCGTCAGATCGCCTGGAGACGCCATCCACGCTGTTTTGACCTCCATAGAAGACACCGGGACCGATCCAGC
CTCCGGACTCTAGCGTTTAAACTTAAGCTTGGTACCGAGCTCGGATCCACTAGTCCAGTGTGGTGGAATT
CCTGGGCTTCAGG
Features (pLannotate 1.2.2; 22 found; start..end, strand, type, name):
      1..867     +  CDS            STX3: STX3_HUMAN - Also known as STX3A. Experimental evidence at protein level: Swiss-Prot protein existence level 1. Potentially involved in docking of synaptic vesicles at presynaptic active zones. From Homo sapiens (Human).
    983..1207    +  polyA_signal   bGH poly(A) signal: bovine growth hormone polyadenylation signal
   1211..1232    +  promoter       SV40 promoter (fragment): SV40 enhancer and early promoter
   1253..1681    +  rep_origin     f1 ori (sequence partly withheld): f1 bacteriophage origin of replication; arrow indicates direction of (+) strand synthesis
   1695..2024    +  promoter       SV40 promoter: SV40 enhancer and early promoter
   2072..2119    +  promoter       EM7 promoter: synthetic bacterial promoter&nbsp
   2138..2512    +  CDS            BleoR: antibiotic-binding protein; Sh ble from Streptoalloteichus hindustanus; confers resistance to bleomycin, phleomycin, and Zeocin™
   2522..2647    +  CDS            ble (fragment): BLE_KLEPN - Experimental evidence at protein level: Swiss-Prot protein existence level 1. Binding protein with a strong affinity to the bleomycin family of antibiotics. Binds to CL990; an antimitotic-antibiotic compound. From Klebsiella pneumoniae.
   2642..2763    +  polyA_signal   SV40 poly(A) signal: SV40 polyadenylation signal
   2836..2852    -  protein_bind   lac operator: The lac repressor binds to the lac operator to inhibit transcription in E. coli. This inhibition can be relieved by adding lactose or isopropyl-β-D-thiogalactopyranoside (IPTG). lac repressor encoded by lacI
   2860..2890    -  promoter       lac promoter: promoter for the E. coli lac operon
   2905..2926    -  protein_bind   CAP binding site: CAP binding activates transcription in the presence of cAMP. E. coli catabolite activator protein
   2939..3031    -  CDS            lacI (fragment): lac repressor; lacI; The lac repressor binds to the lac operator to inhibit transcription in E. coli. This inhibition can be relieved by adding lactose or isopropyl-β-D-thiogalactopyranoside (IPTG).
   3214..3802    -  rep_origin     ori: high-copy-number ColE1/pMB1/pBR322/pUC origin of replication
   3973..4833    -  CDS            AmpR: β-lactamase; bla; confers resistance to ampicillin, carbenicillin, and related antibiotics
   4834..4938    -  promoter       AmpR promoter: bla
   4997..5049    -  misc_feature   bom (fragment): basis of mobility region from pBR322
   5204..5583    +  enhancer       CMV enhancer: human cytomegalovirus immediate early enhancer
   5584..5787    +  promoter       CMV promoter: human cytomegalovirus (CMV) immediate early promoter
   5789..5808    +  promoter       PLtetO-1 promoter (fragment): modified phage lambda PL promoter with tet operator sites (Lutz and Bujard, 1997)
   5810..5829    +  promoter       PLtetO-1 promoter (fragment): modified phage lambda PL promoter with tet operator sites (Lutz and Bujard, 1997)
   5837..5870    +  promoter       TRE3GV promoter (fragment): 3rd-generation Tet-responsive promoter that can be activated by binding of Tet-On® 3G, optimized for retroviral and lentiviral vectors
