[The description below was written by a language model from this plasmid's Addgene catalogue record and pLannotate feature annotations shown in this document.]
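Description:
Stx3 triple mutant (F31A D33A E34A) is a mammalian expression plasmid built on the pcDNA4-TO backbone that encodes human syntaxin 3 (STX3) carrying three alanine substitutions, F31A, D33A and E34A, in the protein's apical targeting signal. The coding sequence is driven by the CMV immediate-early enhancer and promoter. Short tet-operator-like matches are annotated immediately downstream of this promoter, consistent with the tetracycline-operator arrangement of the TO backbone. In cells expressing the Tet repressor this allows tetracycline-regulated expression, while in other cells the promoter acts constitutively. Transcripts are terminated by the bovine growth hormone polyadenylation signal. According to the record, the backbone was modified to carry a second myc epitope, so the protein is expressed with a C-terminal myc-myc-His6 tag for detection and purification. The tag itself is not separately annotated in the feature table, but there is an unannotated gap between the STX3 reading frame and the poly(A) signal where it would lie.

The 6,005 nt plasmid is propagated in E. coli through a high-copy ColE1/pUC-type origin and selected with ampicillin via the β-lactamase gene. An f1 origin is also present. For selection in mammalian cells, a Sh ble gene conferring Zeocin resistance is placed under the SV40 early promoter, with the bacterial EM7 promoter just upstream of the gene, and is followed by the SV40 poly(A) signal. The construct serves as a targeting-defective comparison to wild-type syntaxin 3. The associated work concerns the role of this SNARE protein in polarized axonal trafficking in neurons.
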