Addgene plasmid #86945: Stx3 triple mutant (F31A D33A E34A)
Purpose: Expresses human Stx3 with triple mutation in the apical targeting signal (F31A D33A E34A)
Depositing lab: Thomas Weimbs. Depositing organization: University of California, Santa Barbara. Publication: The SNARE Protein Syntaxin 3 Confers Specificity for Polarized Axonal Trafficking in Neurons. Soo Hoo L, Banna CD, Radeke CM, Sharma N, Albertolle ME, Low SH, Weimbs T, Vandenberg CA. PLoS One. 2016 Sep 23;11(9):e0163671. doi: 10.1371/journal.pone.0163671. eCollection 2016. PONE-D-16-28747 PubMed 27662481.
Backbone
  Vector backbone: pcDNA4-TO
  Modifications to backbone: introduced a second myc epitope tag to make it myc-myc-His6
  Vector type: Mammalian Expression
  Selectable markers: Zeocin
Growth in bacteria
  Bacterial resistance: Ampicillin, 100 μg/mL
  Growth temperature: 37°C
  Growth strain: DH5alpha
  Copy number: Unknown
Gene/Insert
  Gene/Insert name: STX3 triple mutant (F31A D33A E34A) (alt names: Syntaxin 3 triple mutant (F31A D33A E34A); STX3; Syntaxin 3)
  Species: H. sapiens (human)
  Mutation: triple mutant (F31A D33A E34A)
  GenBank ID: NM_004177
  Entrez Gene: STX3 (a.k.a. DIAR12, MVID2, RDMVID, STX3A)
  Tag / fusion protein: myc-His6 (C terminal on backbone)
Terms and licenses: Academic/Nonprofit Terms; Industry Terms: Not Available to Industry
How to cite: Stx3 triple mutant (F31A D33A E34A) was a gift from Thomas Weimbs (Addgene plasmid # 86945 ; http://n2t.net/addgene:86945 ; RRID:Addgene_86945)
